Addgene plasmid #36923: NHA-TNR
Depositing lab: Edward Chan. Depositing organization: University of Florida. Publication: Divergent GW182 functional domains in the regulation of translational silencing. Yao B, Li S, Jung HM, Lian SL, Abadal GX, Han F, Fritzler MJ, Chan EK. Nucleic Acids Res. 2011 Apr;39(7):2534-47. Epub 2010 Dec 2. 10.1093/nar/gkq1099 PubMed 21131274.
Backbone
  Vector backbone: pCl-neo_NHA
  Backbone size w/o insert (bp): 5500
  Total vector size (bp): 6112
  Vector type: Mammalian Expression
Growth in bacteria
  Bacterial resistance: Ampicillin, 100 μg/mL
  Growth temperature: 37°C
  Growth strain: DH5alpha
  Copy number: Unknown
Gene/Insert
  Gene/Insert name: TNGW1 (alt name: TNR)
  Species: H. sapiens (human)
  Insert size (bp): 2067
  Mutation: aa 1-204 only
  Entrez Gene: TNRC6A (a.k.a. CAGH26, FAME6, GW1, GW182, TNRC6)
  Tag / fusion protein: NHA (C terminal on backbone)
  Cloning method: Unknown
  Sequencing primers: 5′ T7; 3′ EBV-rev
Terms and licenses: Academic/Nonprofit Terms; Industry Terms: Not Available to Industry
How to cite: NHA-TNR was a gift from Edward Chan (Addgene plasmid # 36923 ; http://n2t.net/addgene:36923 ; RRID:Addgene_36923)
