[The description below was written by a language model from this plasmid's Addgene catalogue record.]
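Description:
NHA-TNR is a mammalian expression plasmid built on pCI-neo_NHA, a derivative of the pCI-neo backbone. It carries a fragment of human TNGW1, the longer isoform encoded by TNRC6A (also known as GW182). The insert is restricted to amino acids 1–204, the N-terminal portion that the record calls TNR. The plasmid is propagated in E. coli under ampicillin selection. The record does not list the promoter, polyadenylation signal or any mammalian selection marker, and no feature table is provided. Standard pCI-neo vectors drive expression from the CMV immediate-early enhancer/promoter and carry a neomycin resistance cassette, but neither is confirmed here. The use of a T7 primer for 5′ sequencing suggests a T7 promoter site upstream of the insert.

The fragment is expressed as a fusion with the backbone-encoded NHA tag. In vectors of this type, that tag typically combines the lambda N peptide with an HA epitope. The lambda N peptide binds boxB RNA hairpins, so a tagged protein can be artificially tethered to a boxB-containing reporter mRNA, while HA allows detection by antibody. The record does not spell out the tag's composition, and it lists the tag as C-terminal on the backbone.

The recorded sizes do not fully agree. An insert of 2067 bp is listed, yet 204 residues would need only about 612 bp, which matches the difference between the total size (6112 bp) and the backbone size (5500 bp). The larger figure may therefore be an error.

The associated study dissected GW182 functional domains in translational silencing. The plasmid therefore appears to be one of a set of domain-deletion constructs for testing which regions of the protein can repress a reporter.
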