>Addgene plasmid #36923 | NHA-TNR | addgene partial sequence | sequence record 47300 | EBV-rev  5'-GTGGTTTGTCCAAACTCATC-3'
CATTAACCCTCACTAAAGGGAAGCGGCCGCCCATCAACCACTTTGTACAAGAAAGCTGGGTCTAGATATC
TCGAGTGCGGCCGATCCTGAAGTACTGTGGTTTATATCTGACTGGTTTTTGCTGTTCTGCACCTCTCCGT
TATTTTGTGGCTGTTGATTTGTTAAAGCACTGCTTTCTGACTGGCTGTTTAACACCTTAACAGCAGATCC
AAGGTTTGCCGCTATAACAGGAAAATGCTGACCCCTCTTTAGAAGCTGTTTGTGTTCCTGGTGGCGAAAT
CGTGGAGGTACTTCACGAGGATACCGAGGCAAGGCCTGTGGCTGCTGCTGTGGCTGCTGCTGCTGCGGCT
GCGGCTGTGGCTGCTGCTGTGGCTGCTGCTGCTGCGGCTGCTGCTGTTGCTGCTGCTGCTGTGGCTGCTG
ATTGTTGGCTGTAGCTCGCTTGGCATTATTATTAGTGCTGGTTGCTGTGGAAGTGCCGTTATTAGAGTTG
GCAGGCTGAGGCTGGCTTACACTGGGCTTTATCTGTTCTGGCACTTTGATTTTTTGTTCAGTGGCCTTCT
TTTGAGCAGCTTCCTTCTTTTTCTTGTCGTCTTTTTTCTTTTTCTTTTCTTCCATCAACTGTTCTTCTTC
TTGCACTAAATCCCTGCTAAGATTTCTTTCTACGTCTTTGGTAGCTTTAGCTTCCAATTCTCTCATAGAT
CCAGTCGACTGAATTGGTTCCTTTAAAGAGCCTGCTTTTTTGTACAAACTTGTTGATGGGTCGACTCTAG
AGGTACCACGCGTGAATTCGACGGGATCCGCGTCGAGTGAAGCGTAATCTGGAACATCATATGGGTAGGC
CATGGTGTAA
